Addgene plasmid #170390: pTRIP-SFFV-Hygro-2A-TMRPSS2
Purpose: Generation of stable lines to enhance SARS-CoV-2 infectivity in ACE2 expressing cells
Depositing lab: Nir Hacohen. Depositing organization: Broad Institute. Publication: Longitudinal proteomic analysis of severe COVID-19 reveals survival-associated signatures, tissue-specific cell death, and cell-cell interactions. Filbin MR, Mehta A, Schneider AM, Kays KR, Guess JR, Gentili M, Fenyves BG, Charland NC, Gonye ALK, Gushterova I, Khanna HK, LaSalle TJ, Lavin-Parsons KM, Lilley BM, Lodenstein CL, Manakongtreecheep K, Margolin JD, McKaig BN, Rojas-Lopez M, Russo BC, Sharma N, Tantivit J, Thomas MF, Gerszten RE, Heimberg GS, Hoover PJ, Lieb DJ, Lin B, Ngo D, Pelka K, Reyes M, Smillie CS, Waghray A, Wood TE, Zajac AS, Jennings LL, Grundberg I, Bhattacharyya RP, Parry BA, Villani AC, Sade-Feldman M, Hacohen N, Goldberg MB. Cell Rep Med. 2021 May 18;2(5):100287. doi: 10.1016/j.xcrm.2021.100287. Epub 2021 May 3. PubMed 33969320.
Backbone
  Vector backbone: pTRIP
  Backbone size w/o insert (bp): 10738
  Total vector size (bp): 12217
  Vector type: Lentiviral
  Selectable markers: Hygromycin
Growth in bacteria
  Bacterial resistance: Ampicillin, 100 μg/mL
  Growth temperature: 30°C
  Growth strain: NEB Stable
  Copy number: Unknown
Gene/Insert
  Gene/Insert name: TMPRSS2
  Species: H. sapiens (human)
  Insert size (bp): 1479
  GenBank ID: NM_005656.4
  Entrez Gene: TMPRSS2 (a.k.a. PRSS10)
  Promoter: SFFV
  Cloning method: Gibson Cloning
  Sequencing primers: 5′ CTGTCGGGCGTACACAAATC; 3′ tagccaggcacaatcagcat
Terms and licenses: Academic/Nonprofit Terms; Industry Terms
How to cite: pTRIP-SFFV-Hygro-2A-TMRPSS2 was a gift from Nir Hacohen (Addgene plasmid # 170390 ; http://n2t.net/addgene:170390 ; RRID:Addgene_170390)
