[The description below was written by a language model from this plasmid's Addgene catalogue record and pLannotate feature annotations shown in this document.]
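Description:
pTRIP-SFFV-Hygro-2A-TMRPSS2 is an HIV-1-derived lentiviral transfer plasmid built on the pTRIP backbone, designed to deliver human TMPRSS2 into mammalian cells and select stable integrants with hygromycin. It is propagated in E. coli through a ColE1/pUC-type origin and an ampicillin resistance gene (β-lactamase with its own promoter). The catalogue lists a total size of about 12.2 kb, and the annotated full sequence record is slightly shorter at 12,165 nt. The "TMRPSS2" in the name appears to be a transposition of the gene symbol TMPRSS2 given in the insert field.

The viral portion carries a truncated 5' LTR, the Ψ packaging signal with an adjoining gag fragment, the Rev response element for Rev-dependent nuclear export of the genomic RNA, and the cPPT/CTS element. At the downstream end is a 3' LTR annotated as a ΔU3, self-inactivating type. Between these sits a single expression cassette in which the spleen focus-forming virus (SFFV) LTR promoter drives the hygromycin phosphotransferase gene (hph), followed by the full-length TMPRSS2 coding sequence. The plasmid name indicates a 2A peptide joining them, consistent with the short unannotated gap between the two coding sequences, so that both proteins would be made from one transcript. No epitope tag or WPRE is annotated.

Outside the viral unit, the table also detects backbone remnants, including an SV40 promoter, E. coli gpt fragments, SV40 small t intron and poly(A) sequences, and pBR322-derived tet, rop and bom fragments. The stated use is to generate stable cell lines in which TMPRSS2, a serine protease that activates coronavirus spike protein, enhances SARS-CoV-2 infectivity of ACE2-expressing cells.
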