Features (pLannotate 1.2.2; 30 found; start..end, strand, type, name):
    267..386     +  CDS            gpt (fragment): XGPT_ECOLI - Also known as gpp, gxu. Experimental evidence at protein level: Swiss-Prot protein existence level 1. Purine salvage pathway enzyme that catalyzes the transfer of the ribosyl-5-phosphate group from 5-phospho-alpha-D-ribose 1- diphosphate (PRPP) to the N9 position of the 6-oxopurines guanine and xanthine to form the corresponding ribonucleotides GMP (guanosine 5'- monophosphate) and XMP (xanthosine 5'-monophosphate), with the release of PPi. To a lesser extent, also acts on hypoxanthine (PubMed:9100006, PubMed:3886014). Does not ribophosphorylate adenine (PubMed:3886014). From Esch
    386..721     +  CDS            gpt (fragment): XGPT_ECOLI - Also known as gpp, gxu. Experimental evidence at protein level: Swiss-Prot protein existence level 1. Purine salvage pathway enzyme that catalyzes the transfer of the ribosyl-5-phosphate group from 5-phospho-alpha-D-ribose 1- diphosphate (PRPP) to the N9 position of the 6-oxopurines guanine and xanthine to form the corresponding ribonucleotides GMP (guanosine 5'- monophosphate) and XMP (xanthosine 5'-monophosphate), with the release of PPi. To a lesser extent, also acts on hypoxanthine (PubMed:9100006, PubMed:3886014). Does not ribophosphorylate adenine (PubMed:3886014). From Esch
    816..1121    +  CDS            frsA (fragment): FRSA_ECOLI - Also known as yafA. Experimental evidence at protein level: Swiss-Prot protein existence level 1. Catalyzes the hydrolysis of esters (PubMed:15808744). Displays esterase activity toward pNP-butyrate (PubMed:15808744). May stimulate mixed-acid fermentation by acting as a fermentation/respiration switch that down-regulates respiration and up- regulates fermentation rates (PubMed:15169777). From Escherichia coli (strain K12).
   1125..1199    +  CDS            small t antigen (fragment): SV40 (simian virus 40) small t antigen
   1201..1266    +  intron         small t intron: SV40 (simian virus 40) small t antigen intron
   1396..1416    +  CDS            SV40 NLS: nuclear localization signal of SV40 (simian virus 40) large T antigen
   1735..1818    +  CDS            large T antigen (fragment): large T antigen from SV40 (simian virus 40)
   1841..1975    +  polyA_signal   SV40 poly(A) signal: SV40 polyadenylation signal
   2142..2471    +  CDS            nef (fragment): NEF_HV1BR - Experimental evidence at protein level: Swiss-Prot protein existence level 1. Extracellular Nef protein targets CD4(+) T-lymphocytes for apoptosis by interacting with CXCR4 surface receptors (PubMed:14990729). From Human immunodeficiency virus type 1 group M subtype B (isolate BRU/LAI) (HIV-1).
   2519..2776    +  LTR            5' LTR (truncated): truncated 5' long terminal repeat (LTR) from HIV-1
   2823..2948    +  misc_feature   HIV-1 Ψ: packaging signal of human immunodeficiency virus type 1
   2932..3295    +  CDS            HIV-1 gag (fragment): gag protein from human immunodeficiency virus 1; gag
   3441..3674    +  misc_feature   RRE: The Rev response element (RRE) of HIV-1 allows for Rev-dependent mRNA export from the nucleus to the cytoplasm.
   4051..4151    +  CDS            Rev (fragment): human immunodeficiency virus 1 (HIV-1) Rev protein; rev; enhances nuclear export of unspliced and incompletely spliced viral mRNAs
   4196..4313    +  misc_feature   cPPT/CTS: central polypurine tract and central termination sequence of HIV-1
   4453..4860    +  promoter       SFFV promoter: spleen focus-forming virus long terminal repeat (LTR) promoter
   4879..5901    +  CDS            hph: KHYB_ECOLX - Experimental evidence at protein level: Swiss-Prot protein existence level 1. The aminoglycoside phosphotransferases achieve inactivation of their antibiotic substrates by phosphorylation. Only phosphorylates hygromycin and closely related compounds such as demethyl analogs and destomycin. From Escherichia coli.
   5980..7455    +  CDS            TMPRSS2: TMPS2_HUMAN - Also known as PRSS10. Experimental evidence at protein level: Swiss-Prot protein existence level 1. (Microbial infection) Facilitates human coronaviruses SARS- CoV and SARS-CoV-2 infections via two independent mechanisms, proteolytic cleavage of ACE2 receptor which promotes viral uptake, and cleavage of coronavirus spike glycoproteins which activates the glycoprotein for host cell entry (PubMed:24227843, PubMed:32142651, PubMed:32404436). Proteolytically cleaves and activates the spike glycoproteins of human coronavirus 229E (HCoV-229E) and human coronavirus EMC (HCoV-EMC) and th
   7458..7646    +  CDS            nef (fragment): NEF_HV1Z2 - Experimental evidence at protein level: Swiss-Prot protein existence level 1. Extracellular Nef protein targets CD4(+) T-lymphocytes for apoptosis by interacting with CXCR4 surface receptors. From Human immunodeficiency virus type 1 group M subtype D (isolate Z2/CDC-Z34) (HIV-1).
   7648..7679    +  LTR            3' LTR (ΔU3) (fragment): self-inactivating 3' long terminal repeat (LTR) from HIV-1
   7727..7907    +  LTR            5' LTR (truncated): truncated 5' long terminal repeat (LTR) from HIV-1
   8869..8967    -  CDS            TBC1D5 (fragment): TBCD5_HUMAN - Also known as KIAA0210. Experimental evidence at protein level: Swiss-Prot protein existence level 1. May act as a GTPase-activating protein (GAP) for Rab family protein(s). May act as a GAP for RAB7A. Can displace RAB7A and retromer CSC subcomplex from the endosomal membrane to the cytosol; at least retromer displacement seems to require its catalytic activity (PubMed:19531583, PubMed:20923837). Required for retrograde transport of cargo proteins from endosomes to the trans-Golgi network (TGN); the function seems to require its catalytic activity. Involved in regulation of autop
   9373..9652    +  CDS            TcR (fragment): tetracycline efflux protein; tet; confers resistance to tetracycline
   9653..9701    -  misc_feature   bom (fragment): basis of mobility region from pBR322
   9803..9838    -  CDS            rop (fragment): Rop protein, which maintains plasmids at low copy number; rop
   9933..10037   +  promoter       AmpR promoter: bla
  10038..10898   +  CDS            AmpR: β-lactamase; bla; confers resistance to ampicillin, carbenicillin, and related antibiotics
  11069..11657   +  rep_origin     ori: high-copy-number ColE1/pMB1/pBR322/pUC origin of replication
  11840..11896   +  CDS            lacI (fragment): lac repressor; lacI; The lac repressor binds to the lac operator to inhibit transcription in E. coli. This inhibition can be relieved by adding lactose or isopropyl-β-D-thiogalactopyranoside (IPTG).
  11903..67      +  promoter       SV40 promoter (across the origin): SV40 enhancer and early promoter
>Addgene plasmid #170390 | pTRIP-SFFV-Hygro-2A-TMRPSS2 | addgene full sequence | sequence record 333934 | Addgene NGS Result
CGCCTCGGCCTCTGAGCTATTCCAGAAGTAGTGAGGAGGCTTTTTTGGAGGCCTAGGCTTTTGCAAAAAG
CTTGGACACAAGACAGGCTTGCGAGATATGTTTGAGAATACCACTTTATCCCGCGTCAGGGAGAGGCAGT
GCGTAAAAAGACGCGGACTCATGTGAAATACTGGTTTTTAGTGCGCCAGATCTCTATAATCTCGCGCAAC
CTATTTTCCCCTCGAACACTTTTTAAGCCGTAGATAAACAGGCTGGGACACTTCACATGAGCGAAAAATA
CATCGTCACCTGGGACATGTTGCAGATCCATGCACGTAAACTCGCAAGCCGACTGATGCCTTCTGAACAA
TGGAAAGGCATTATTGCCGTAAGCCGTGGCGGTCTGTACCGGGTGCGTTACTGGCGCGTGAACTGGGTAT
TCGTCATGTCGATACCGTTTGTATTTCCAGCTACGATCACGACAACCAGCGCGAGCTTAAAGTGCTGAAA
CGCGCAGAAGGCGATGGCGAAGGCTTCATCGTTATTGATGACCTGGTGGATACCGGTGGTACTGCGGTTG
CGATTCGTGAAATGTATCCAAAAGCGCACTTTGTCACCATCTTCGCAAAACCGGCTGGTCGTCCGCTGGT
TGATGACTATGTTGTTGATATCCCGCAAGATACCTGGATTGAACAGCCGTGGGATATGGGCGTCGTATTC
GTCCCGCCAATCTCCGGTCGCTAATCTTTTCAACGCCTGGCACTGCCGGGCGTTGTTCTTTTTAACTTCA
GGCGGGTTACAATAGTTTCCAGTAAGTATTCTGGAGGCTGCATCCATGACACAGGCAAACCTGAGCGAAA
CCCTGTTCAAACCCCGCTTTAAACATCCTGAAACCTCGACGCTAGTCCGCCGCTTTAATCACGGCGCACA
ACCGCCTGTGCAGTCGGCCCTTGATGGTAAAACCATCCCTCACTGGTATCGCATGATTAACCGTCTGATG
TGGATCTGGCGCGGCATTGACCCACGCGAAATCCTCGACGTCCAGGCACGTATTGTGATGAGCGATGCCG
AACGTACCGACGATGATTTATACGATACGGTGATTGGCTACCGTGGCGGCAACTGGATTTATGAGTGGGC
CCCGGATCTTTGTGAAGGAACCTTACTTCTGTGGTGTGACATAATTGGACAAACTACCTACAGAGATTTA
AAGCTCTAAGGTAAATATAAAATTTTTAAGTGTATAATGTGTTAAACTACTGATTCTAATTGTTTGTGTA
TTTTAGATTCCAACCTATGGAACTGATGAATGGGAGCAGTGGTGGAATGCCTTTAATGAGGAAAACCTGT
TTTGCTCAGAAGAAATGCCATCTAGTGATGATGAGGCTACTGCTGACTCTCAACATTCTACTCCTCCAAA
AAAGAAGAGAAAGGTAGAAGACCCCAAGGACTTTCCTTCAGAATTGCTAAGTTTTTTGAGTCATGCTGTG
TTTAGTAATAGAACTCTTGCTTGCTTTGCTATTTACACCACAAAGGAAAAAGCTGCACTGCTATACAAGA
AAATTATGGAAAAATATTCTGTAACCTTTATAAGTAGGCATAACAGTTATAATCATAACATACTGTTTTT
TCTTACTCCACACAGGCATAGAGTGTCTGCTATTAATAACTATGCTCAAAAATTGTGTACCTTTAGCTTT
TTAATTTGTAAAGGGGTTAATAAGGAATATTTGATGTATAGTGCCTTGACTAGAGATCATAATCAGCCAT
ACCACATTTGTAGAGGTTTTACTTGCTTTAAAAAACCTCCCACACCTCCCCCTGAACCTGAAACATAAAA
TGAATGCAATTGTTGTTGTTAACTTGTTTATTGCAGCTTATAATGGTTACAAATAAAGCAATAGCATCAC
AAATTTCACAAATAAAGCATTTTTTTCACTGCATTCTAGTTGTGGTTTGTCCAAACTCATCAATGTATCT
TATCATGTCTGGATCAACTGGATAACTCAAGCTAACCAAAATCATCCCAAACTTCCCACCCCATACCCTA
TTACCACTGCCAATTACCTGTGGTTTCATTTACTCTAAACCTGTGATTCCTCTGAATTATTTTCATTTTA
AAGAAATTGTATTTGTTAAATATGTACTACAAACTTAGTAGTTGGAAGGGCTAATTCACTCCCAAAGAAG
ACAAGATATCCTTGATCTGTGGATCTACCACACACAAGGCTACTTCCCTGATTAGCAGAACTACACACCA
GGGCCAGGGGTCAGATATCCACTGACCTTTGGATGGTGCTACAAGCTAGTACCAGTTGAGCCAGATAAGG
TAGAAGAGGCCAATAAAGGAGAGAACACCAGCTTGTTACACCCTGTGAGCCTGCATGGGATGGATGACCC
GGAGAGAGAAGTGTTAGAGTGGAGGTTTGACAGCCGCCTAGCATTTCATCACGTGGCCCGAGAGCTGCAT
CCGGAGTACTTCAAGAACTGCTGATATCGAGCTTGCTACAAGGGACTTTCCGCTGGGGACTTTCCAGGGA
GGCGTGGCCTGGGCGGGACTGGGGAGTGGCGAGCCCTCAGATCCTGCATATAAGCAGCTGCTTTTTGCCT
GTACTGGGTCTCTCTGGTTAGACCAGATCTGAGCCTGGGAGCTCTCTGGCTAACTAGGGAACCCACTGCT
TAAGCCTCAATAAAGCTTGCCTTGAGTGCTTCAAGTAGTGTGTGCCCGTCTGTTGTGTGACTCTGGTAAC
TAGAGATCCCTCAGACCCTTTTAGTCAGTGTGGAAAATCTCTAGCAGTGGCGCCCGAACAGGGACTTGAA
AGCGAAAGGGAAACCAGAGGAGCTCTCTCGACGCAGGACTCGGCTTGCTGAAGCGCGCACGGCAAGAGGC
GAGGGGCGGCGACTGGTGAGTACGCCAAAAATTTTGACTAGCGGAGGCTAGAAGGAGAGAGATGGGTGCG
AGAGCGTCAGTATTAAGCGGGGGAGAATTAGATCGCGATGGGAAAAAATTCGGTTAAGGCCAGGGGGAAA
GAAAAAATATAAATTAAAACATATAGTATGGGCAAGCAGGGAGCTAGAACGATTCGCAGTTAATCCTGGC
CTGTTAGAAACATCAGAAGGCTGTAGACAAATACTGGGACAGCTACAACCATCCCTTCAGACAGGATCAG
AAGAACTTAGATCATTATATAATACAGTAGCAACCCTCTATTGTGTGCATCAAAGGATAGAGATAAAAGA
CACCAAGGAAGCTTTAGACAAGATAGAGGAAGAGCAAAACAAAAGTAAGACCACCGCACAGCAAGCGGCC
GCTGATCTTCAGACCTGGAGGAGGAGATATGAGGGACAATTGGAGAAGTGAATTATATAAATATAAAGTA
GTAAAAATTGAACCATTAGGAGTAGCACCCACCAAGGCAAAGAGAAGAGTGGTGCAGAGAGAAAAAAGAG
CAGTGGGAATAGGAGCTTTGTTCCTTGGGTTCTTGGGAGCAGCAGGAAGCACTATGGGCGCAGCGTCAAT
GACGCTGACGGTACAGGCCAGACAATTATTGTCTGGTATAGTGCAGCAGCAGAACAATTTGCTGAGGGCT
ATTGAGGCGCAACAGCATCTGTTGCAACTCACAGTCTGGGGCATCAAGCAGCTCCAGGCAAGAATCCTGG
CTGTGGAAAGATACCTAAAGGATCAACAGCTCCTGGGGATTTGGGGTTGCTCTGGAAAACTCATTTGCAC
CACTGCTGTGCCTTGGAATGCTAGTTGGAGTAATAAATCTCTGGAACAGATTTGGAATCACACGACCTGG
ATGGAGTGGGACAGAGAAATTAACAATTACACAAGCTTAATACACTCCTTAATTGAAGAATCGCAAAACC
AGCAAGAAAAGAATGAACAAGAATTATTGGAATTAGATAAATGGGCAAGTTTGTGGAATTGGTTTAACAT
AACAAATTGGCTGTGGTATATAAAATTATTCATAATGATAGTAGGAGGCTTGGTAGGTTTAAGAATAGTT
TTTGCTGTACTTTCTATAGTGAATAGAGTTAGGCAGGGATATTCACCATTATCGTTTCAGACCCACCTCC
CAACCCCGAGGGGACCCGACAGGCCCGAAGGAATAGAAGAAGAAGGTGGAGAGAGAGACAGAGACAGATC
CATTCGATTAGTGAACGGATCTCGACGGTATCGCCGAATTCACAAATGGCAGTATTCATCCACAATTTTA
AAAGAAAAGGGGGGATTGGGGGGTACAGTGCAGGGGAAAGAATAGTAGACATAATAGCAACAGACATACA
AACTAAAGAATTACAAAAACAAATTACAAAAATTCAAAATTTTCGGGTTTATTACAGGGACAGCAGAGAT
CCACTTTGGCTGATACGCGTCTGCAGCCCCGATAAAATAAAAGATTTTATTTAGTCTCCAGAAAAAGGGG
GGAATGAAAGACCCCACCTGTAGGTTTGGCAAGCTAGCTGCAGTAACGCCATTTTGCAAGGCATGGAAAA
ATACCAAACCAAGAATAGAGAAGTTCAGATCAAGGGCGGGTACATGAAAATAGCTAACGTTGGGCCAAAC
AGGATATCTGCGGTGAGCAGTTTCGGCCCCGGCCCGGGGCCAAGAACAGATGGTCACCGCAGTTTCGGCC
CCGGCCCGAGGCCAAGAACAGATGGTCCCCAGATATGGCCCAACCCTCAGCAGTTTCTTAAGACCCATCA
GATGTTTCCAGGCTCCCCCAAGGACCTGAAATGACCCTGCGCCTTATTTGAATTAACCAATCAGCCTGCT
TCTCGCTTCTGTTCGCGCGCTTCTGCTTCCCGAGCTCTATAAAAGAGCTCACAACCCCTCACTCGGCGCG
CCAGTCCTCCGACAGACTGAGTCGCCCGGGCCGCGGGCTAGCGCCACCATGAAAAAGCCTGAACTCACCG
CGACGTCTGTCGAGAAGTTTCTGATCGAAAAGTTCGACAGCGTCTCCGACCTGATGCAGCTCTCGGAGGG
CGAAGAATCTCGTGCTTTCAGCTTCGATGTAGGAGGGCGTGGATATGTCCTGCGGGTAAATAGCTGCGCC
GATGGTTTCTACAAAGATCGTTATGTTTATCGGCACTTTGCATCGGCCGCGCTCCCGATTCCGGAAGTGC
TTGACATTGGGGAATTTAGCGAGAGCCTGACCTATTGCATCTCCCGCCGTGCACAGGGTGTCACGTTGCA
AGACCTGCCTGAAACCGAACTGCCCGCTGTTCTGCAGCCGGTCGCGGAGGCCATGGATGCGATCGCTGCG
GCCGATCTTAGCCAGACGAGCGGGTTCGGCCCATTCGGACCGCAAGGAATCGGTCAATACACTACATGGC
GTGATTTCATATGCGCGATTGCTGATCCCCATGTGTATCACTGGCAAACTGTGATGGACGACACCGTCAG
TGCGTCCGTCGCGCAGGCTCTCGATGAGCTGATGCTTTGGGCCGAGGACTGCCCCGAAGTCCGGCACCTC
GTGCACGCGGATTTCGGCTCCAACAATGTCCTGACGGACAATGGCCGCATAACAGCGGTCATTGACTGGA
GCGAGGCGATGTTCGGGGATTCCCAATACGAGGTCGCCAACATCTTCTTCTGGAGGCCGTGGTTGGCTTG
TATGGAGCAGCAGACGCGCTACTTCGAGCGGAGGCATCCGGAGCTTGCAGGATCGCCGCGGCTCCGGGCG
TATATGCTCCGCATTGGTCTTGACCAACTCTATCAGAGCTTGGTTGACGGCAATTTCGATGATGCAGCTT
GGGCGCAGGGTCGATGCGACGCAATCGTCCGATCCGGAGCCGGGACTGTCGGGCGTACACAAATCGCCCG
CAGAAGCGCGGCCGTCTGGACCGATGGCTGTGTAGAAGTACTCGCCGATAGTGGAAACCGACGCCCCAGC
ACTCGTCCGAGGGCAAAGGAACGTACGGGAAGCGGAGCTACTAACTTCAGCCTGCTGAAGCAGGCTGGAG
ACGTGGAGGAGAACCCTGGACCTGGATCCATGGCTTTGAACTCAGGGTCACCACCAGCTATTGGACCTTA
CTATGAAAACCATGGATACCAACCGGAAAACCCCTATCCCGCACAGCCCACTGTGGTCCCCACTGTCTAC
GAGGTGCATCCGGCTCAGTACTACCCGTCCCCCGTGCCCCAGTACGCCCCGAGGGTCCTGACGCAGGCTT
CCAACCCCGTCGTCTGCACGCAGCCCAAATCCCCATCCGGGACAGTGTGCACCTCAAAGACTAAGAAAGC
ACTGTGCATCACCTTGACCCTGGGGACCTTCCTCGTGGGAGCTGCGCTGGCCGCTGGCCTACTCTGGAAG
TTCATGGGCAGCAAGTGCTCCAACTCTGGGATAGAGTGCGACTCCTCAGGTACCTGCATCAACCCCTCTA
ACTGGTGTGATGGCGTGTCACACTGCCCCGGCGGGGAGGACGAGAATCGGTGTGTTCGCCTCTACGGACC
AAACTTCATCCTTCAGGTGTACTCATCTCAGAGGAAGTCCTGGCACCCTGTGTGCCAAGACGACTGGAAC
GAGAACTACGGGCGGGCGGCCTGCAGGGACATGGGCTATAAGAATAATTTTTACTCTAGCCAAGGAATAG
TGGATGACAGCGGATCCACCAGCTTTATGAAACTGAACACAAGTGCCGGCAATGTCGATATCTATAAAAA
ACTGTACCACAGTGATGCCTGTTCTTCAAAAGCAGTGGTTTCTTTACGCTGTATAGCCTGCGGGGTCAAC
TTGAACTCAAGCCGCCAGAGCAGGATTGTGGGCGGCGAGAGCGCGCTCCCGGGGGCCTGGCCCTGGCAGG
TCAGCCTGCACGTCCAGAACGTCCACGTGTGCGGAGGCTCCATCATCACCCCCGAGTGGATCGTGACAGC
CGCCCACTGCGTGGAAAAACCTCTTAACAATCCATGGCATTGGACGGCATTTGCGGGGATTTTGAGACAA
TCTTTCATGTTCTATGGAGCCGGATACCAAGTAGAAAAAGTGATTTCTCATCCAAATTATGACTCCAAGA
CCAAGAACAATGACATTGCGCTGATGAAGCTGCAGAAGCCTCTGACTTTCAACGACCTAGTGAAACCAGT
GTGTCTGCCCAACCCAGGCATGATGCTGCAGCCAGAACAGCTCTGCTGGATTTCCGGGTGGGGGGCCACC
GAGGAGAAAGGGAAGACCTCAGAAGTGCTGAACGCTGCCAAGGTGCTTCTCATTGAGACACAGAGATGCA
ACAGCAGATATGTCTATGACAACCTGATCACACCAGCCATGATCTGTGCCGGCTTCCTGCAGGGGAACGT
CGATTCTTGCCAGGGTGACAGTGGAGGGCCTCTGGTCACTTCGAAGAACAATATCTGGTGGCTGATAGGG
GATACAAGCTGGGGTTCTGGCTGTGCCAAAGCTTACAGACCAGGAGTGTACGGGAATGTGATGGTATTCA
CGGACTGGATTTATCGACAAATGAGGGCAGACGGCTAACTCGAGACCTAGAAAAACATGGAGCAATCACA
AGTAGCAATACAGCAGCTACCAATGCTGATTGTGCCTGGCTAGAAGCACAAGAGGAGGAGGAGGTGGGTT
TTCCAGTCACACCTCAGGTACCTTTAAGACCAATGACTTACAAGGCAGCTGTAGATCTTAGCCACTTTTT
AAAAGAAAAGGGGGGACTGGAAGGGCTAATTCACTCCCAACGAAGACAAAATCGTCGAGAGATGCTGCAT
ATAAGCAGCTGCTTTTTGCTTGTACTGGGTCTCTCTGGTTAGACCAGATCTGAGCCTGGGAGCTCTCTGG
CTAACTAGGGAACCCACTGCTTAAGCCTCAATAAAGCTTGCCTTGAGTGCTTCAAGTAGTGTGTGCCCGT
CTGTTGTGTGACTCTGGTAACTAGAGATCCCTCAGACCCTTTTAGTCAGTGTGGAAAATCTCTAGCAGTA
GTAGTTCATGTCATCTTATTATTCAGTATTTATAACTTGCAAAGAAATGAATATCAGAGAGTGAGAGGCC
TTGACATTATAATAGATTTAGCAGGAATTGAACTAGGAGTGGAGCACACAGGCAAAGCTGCAGAAGTACT
TGGAAGAAGCCACCAGAGATACTCACGATTCTGCACATACCTGGCTAATCCCAGATCCTAAGGATTACAT
TAAGTTTACTAACATTTATATAATGATTTATAGTTTAAAGTATAAACTTATCTAATTTACTATTCTGACA
GATATTAATTAATCCTCAAATATCATAAGAGATGATTACTATTATCCCCATTTAACACAAGAGGAAACTG
AGAGGGAAAGATGTTGAAGTAATTTTCCCACAATTACAGCATCCGTTAGTTACGACTCTATGATCTTCTG
ACACAAATTCCATTTACTCCTCACCCTATGACTCAGTCGAATATATCAAAGTTATGGACATTATGCTAAG
TAACAAATTACCCTTTTATATAGTAAATACTGAGTAGATTGAGAGAAGAAATTGTTTGCAAACCTGAATA
GCTTCAAGAAGAAGAGAAGTGAGGATAAGAATAACAGTTGTCATTTAACAAGTTTTAACAAGTAACTTGG
TTAGAAAGGGATTCAAATGCATAAAGCAAGGGATAAATTTTTCTGGCAACAAGACTATACAATATAACCT
TAAATATGACTTCAAATAATTGTTGGAACTTGATAAAACTAATTAAATATTATTGAAGATTATCAATATT
ATAAATGTAATTTACTTTTAAAAAGGGAACATAGAAATGTGTATCATTAGAGTAGAAAACAATCCTTATT
ATCACAATTTGTCAAAACAAGTTTGTTATTAACACAAGTAGAATACTGCATTCAATTAAGTTGACTGCAG
ATTTTGTGTTTTGTTAAAATTAGAAAGAGATAACAACAATTTGAATTATTGAAAGTAACATGTAAATAGT
TCTACATACGTTCTTTTGACATCTTGTTCAATCATTGATCGAAGTTCTTTATCTTGGAAGAATTTGTTCC
AAAGACTCTGAAATAAGGAAAACAATCTATTATATAGTCTCACACCTTTGTTTTACTTTTAGTGATTTCA
ATTTAATAATGTAAATGGTTAAAATTTATTCTTCTCTGAGATCATTTCACATTGCAGATAGAAAACCTGA
GACTGGGGTAATTTTTATTAAAATCTAATTTAATCTCAGAAACACATCTTTATTCTAACATCAATTTTTC
CAGTTTGATATTATCATATAAAGTCAGCCTTCCTCATCTGCAGGTTCCACAACAAAAATCCAACCAACTG
TGGATCAAAAATATTGGGAAAAAATTAAAAATAGCAATACAACAATAAAAAAATACAAATCAGAAAAACA
GCACAGTATAACAACTTTATTTAGCATTTACAATCTATTAGGTATTATAAGTAATCTAGCCAGATCCTCT
ACGCCGGACGCATCGTGGCCGGCATCACCGGCGCCACAGGTGCGGTTGCTGGCGCCTATATCGCCGACAT
CACCGATGGGGAAGATCGGGCTCGCCACTTCGGGCTCATGAGCGCTTGTTTCGGCGTGGGTATGGTGGCA
GGCCCCGTGGCCGGGGGACTGTTGGGCGCCATCTCCTTGCATGCACCATTCCTTGCGGCGGCGGTGCTCA
ACGGCCTCAACCTACTACTGGGCTGCTTCCTAATGCAGGAGTCGCATAAGGGAGAGCGTCGAATGGTGCA
CTCTCAGTACAATCTGCTCTGATGCCGCATAGTTAAGCCAGCCCCGACACCCGCCAACACCCGCTGACGC
GCCCTGACGGGCTTGTCTGCTCCCGGCATCCGCTTACAGACAAGCTGTGACCGTCTCCGGGAGCTGCATG
TGTCAGAGGTTTTCACCGTCATCACCGAAACGCGCGAGACGAAAGGGCCTCGTGATACGCCTATTTTTAT
AGGTTAATGTCATGATAATAATGGTTTCTTAGACGTCAGGTGGCACTTTTCGGGGAAATGTGCGCGGAAC
CCCTATTTGTTTATTTTTCTAAATACATTCAAATATGTATCCGCTCATGAGACAATAACCCTGATAAATG
CTTCAATAATATTGAAAAAGGAAGAGTATGAGTATTCAACATTTCCGTGTCGCCCTTATTCCCTTTTTTG
CGGCATTTTGCCTTCCTGTTTTTGCTCACCCAGAAACGCTGGTGAAAGTAAAAGATGCTGAAGATCAGTT
GGGTGCACGAGTGGGTTACATCGAACTGGATCTCAACAGCGGTAAGATCCTTGAGAGTTTTCGCCCCGAA
GAACGTTTTCCAATGATGAGCACTTTTAAAGTTCTGCTATGTGGCGCGGTATTATCCCGTATTGACGCCG
GGCAAGAGCAACTCGGTCGCCGCATACACTATTCTCAGAATGACTTGGTTGAGTACTCACCAGTCACAGA
AAAGCATCTTACGGATGGCATGACAGTAAGAGAATTATGCAGTGCTGCCATAACCATGAGTGATAACACT
GCGGCCAACTTACTTCTGACAACGATCGGAGGACCGAAGGAGCTAACCGCTTTTTTGCACAACATGGGGG
ATCATGTAACTCGCCTTGATCGTTGGGAACCGGAGCTGAATGAAGCCATACCAAACGACGAGCGTGACAC
CACGATGCCTGTAGCAATGGCAACAACGTTGCGCAAACTATTAACTGGCGAACTACTTACTCTAGCTTCC
CGGCAACAATTAATAGACTGGATGGAGGCGGATAAAGTTGCAGGACCACTTCTGCGCTCGGCCCTTCCGG
CTGGCTGGTTTATTGCTGATAAATCTGGAGCCGGTGAGCGTGGGTCTCGCGGTATCATTGCAGCACTGGG
GCCAGATGGTAAGCCCTCCCGTATCGTAGTTATCTACACGACGGGGAGTCAGGCAACTATGGATGAACGA
AATAGACAGATCGCTGAGATAGGTGCCTCACTGATTAAGCATTGGTAACTGTCAGACCAAGTTTACTCAT
ATATACTTTAGATTGATTTAAAACTTCATTTTTAATTTAAAAGGATCTAGGTGAAGATCCTTTTTGATAA
TCTCATGACCAAAATCCCTTAACGTGAGTTTTCGTTCCACTGAGCGTCAGACCCCGTAGAAAAGATCAAA
GGATCTTCTTGAGATCCTTTTTTTCTGCGCGTAATCTGCTGCTTGCAAACAAAAAAACCACCGCTACCAG
CGGTGGTTTGTTTGCCGGATCAAGAGCTACCAACTCTTTTTCCGAAGGTAACTGGCTTCAGCAGAGCGCA
GATACCAAATACTGTTCTTCTAGTGTAGCCGTAGTTAGGCCACCACTTCAAGAACTCTGTAGCACCGCCT
ACATACCTCGCTCTGCTAATCCTGTTACCAGTGGCTGCTGCCAGTGGCGATAAGTCGTGTCTTACCGGGT
TGGACTCAAGACGATAGTTACCGGATAAGGCGCAGCGGTCGGGCTGAACGGGGGGTTCGTGCACACAGCC
CAGCTTGGAGCGAACGACCTACACCGAACTGAGATACCTACAGCGTGAGCTATGAGAAAGCGCCACGCTT
CCCGAAGGGAGAAAGGCGGACAGGTATCCGGTAAGCGGCAGGGTCGGAACAGGAGAGCGCACGAGGGAGC
TTCCAGGGGGAAACGCCTGGTATCTTTATAGTCCTGTCGGGTTTCGCCACCTCTGACTTGAGCGTCGATT
TTTGTGATGCTCGTCAGGGGGGCGGAGCCTATGGAAAAACGCCAGCAACGCGGCCTTTTTACGGTTCCTG
GCCTTTTGCTGGCCTTTTGCTCACATGTTCTTTCCTGCGTTATCCCCTGATTCTGTGGATAACCGTATTA
CCGCCTTTGAGTGAGCTGATACCGCTCGCCGCAGCCGAACGACCGAGCGCAGCGAGTCAGTGAGCGAGGA
AGCGGAAGAGCGCCCAATACGCAAACCGCCTCTCCCCGCGCGTTGGCCGATTCATTAATGCAGCTGTGGA
ATGTGTGTCAGTTAGGGTGTGGAAAGTCCCCAGGCTCCCCAGCAGGCAGAAGTATGCAAAGCATGCATCT
CAATTAGTCAGCAACCAGGTGTGGAAAGTCCCCAGGCTCCCCAGCAGGCAGAAGTATGCAAAGCATGCAT
CTCAATTAGTCAGCAACCATAGTCCCGCCCCTAACTCCGCCCATCCCGCCCCTAACTCCGCCCAGTTCCG
CCCATTCTCCGCCCCATGGCTGACTAATTTTTTTTATTTATGCAGAGGCCGAGGC
